>Addgene plasmid #197748 | pMC-6-ZmBbm-9 | addgene full sequence | sequence record 391147 | Addgene NGS Result
GTCAGTGAGCGAGGAAGCGGAAGAGCGCCCAATACGCAAACCGCCTCTCCCCGCGCGTTGGCCGATTCAT
TAATCACTCTGTGGTCTCAAATGGCCACTGTGAACAACTGGCTCGCTTTCTCCCTCTCCCCGCAGGAGCT
GCCGCCCTCCCAGACGACGGACTCCACACTCATCTCGGCCGCCACCGCCGACCATGTCTCCGGCGATGTC
TGCTTCAACATCCCCCAAGATTGGAGCATGAGGGGATCAGAGCTTTCGGCGCTCGTCGCGGAGCCGAAGC
TGGAGGACTTCCTCGGCGGCATCTCCTTCTCCGAGCAGCATCACAAGGCCAACTGCAACATGATACCCAG
CACTAGCAGCACAGTTTGCTACGCCAGCTCAGGTGCTAGCACCGGCTACCATCACCAGCTGTACCACCAG
CCCACCAGCTCAGCGCTCCACTTCGCGGACTCCGTAATGGTGGCTTCCTCGGCCGGTGTCCACGACGGCG
GTGCCATGCTCAGCGCGGCCGCCGCTAACGGTGTCGCTGGCGCTGCCAGTGCCAACGGCGGCGGCATCGG
GCTGTCCATGATTAAGAACTGGCTGCGGAGCCAACCGGCGCCCATGCAGCCTAGGGTGGCGGCGGCTGAG
GGCGCGCAGGGGCTCTCTTTGTCCATGAACATGGCGGGGACGACCCAAGGCGCTGCTGGCATGCCACTTC
TCGCTGGAGAGCGCGCACGGGCGCCCGAGAGTGTATCGACGTCAGCACAGGGTGGAGCCGTCGTCGTCAC
GGCGCCGAAGGAGGATAGCGGTGGCAGCGGTGTTGCCGGCGCTCTAGTAGCCGTGAGCACGGACACGGGT
GGCAGCGGCGGCGCGTCGGCTGACAACACGGCAAGAAAGACGGTGGACACGTTCGGGCAGCGCACGTCGA
TTTACCGTGGCGTGACAAGGCATAGATGGACTGGGAGATATGAGGCACATCTTTGGGATAACAGTTGCAG
AAGGGAAGGGCAAACTCGTAAGGGTCGTCAAGTCTATTTAGGTGGCTATGATAAAGAGGAGAAAGCTGCT
AGGGCTTATGATCTTGCTGCTCTGAAGTACTGGGGTGCCACAACAACAACAAATTTTCCAGTGAGTAACT
ACGAAAAGGAGCTGGAGGACATGAAGCACATGACAAGGCAGGAGTTTGTAGCCTCTCTGAGAAGGAAGTC
CAGTGGTTTCTCCAGAGGTGCATCCATTTACAGGGGAGTGACTAGGCATCACCAACATGGAAGATGGCAA
GCACGGATTGGACGAGTTGCAGGGAACAAGGATCTTTACTTGGGCACCTTCAGCACCCAGGAGGAGGCAG
CGGAGGCGTACGACATCGCGGCGATCAAGTTCCGCGGCCTCAACGCCGTCACCAACTTCGACATGAGCCG
CTACGACGTCAAGAGCATCCTGGACAGCAGCGCCCTCCCCATCGGCAGCGCCGCCAAGCGTCTGAAGGAG
GCCGAGGCCGCAGCGTCCGCGCAGCACCACCACGCCGGCGTGGTGAGCTACGACGTCGGCCGCATCGCCT
CGCAGCTCGGCGACGGCGGAGCCCTAGCGGCGGCGTACGGCGCGCACTACCACGGCGCCGCCTGGCCGAC
CATCGCGTTCCAGCCGGGCGCCGCCAGCACAGGCCTGTACCACCCGTACGCGCAGCAGCCAATGCGCGGC
GGCGGGTGGTGCAAGCAGGAGCAGGACCACGCGGTGATCGCGGCCGCGCACAGCCTCCAGGACCTCCACC
ACCTGAACCTGGGCGCGGCCGGCGCGCACGACTTTTTCTCGGCAGGGCAGCAGGCCGCCGCCGCTGCGAT
GCACGGCCTGGGTAGCATCGACAGTGCGTCGCTGGAGCACAGCACCGGCTCCAACTCCGTCGTCTACAAC
GGCGGGGTCGGCGACAGCAACGGCGCCAGCGCCGTCGGCGGCAGTGGCGGTGGCTACATGATGCCGATGA
GCGCTGCCGGAGCAACCACTACATCGGCAATGGTGAGCCACGAGCAGGTCCATGCACGGGCCTACGACGA
AGCCAAGCAGGCTGCTCAGATGGGGTACGAGAGCTACCTGGTGAACGCGGAGAACAATGGTGGCGGAAGG
ATGTCTGCATGGGGGACTGTCGTGTCTGCAGCCGCGGCGGCAGCAGCAAGCAGCAACGACAACATGGCCG
CCGACGTCGGGCATGGCGGCGCGCAGCTGTTCAGTGTCTGGAACGACACTTAAGCTTTGAGACCACGAAG
TGGCTCTTCAGTGGACGAAAGGGCCTCGTGATACGCCTATTTTTATAGGTTAATGTCATGATAATAATGG
TTTCTTAGACGTCAGGTGGCACTTTTCGGGGAAATGTGCGCGGAACCCCTATTTGTTTATTTTTCTAAAT
ACATTCAAATATGTATCCGCTCATGAGACAATAACCCTGATAAATGCTTCAATAATATTGAAAAAGGAAG
AGTATGCGCTCACGCAACTGGTCCAGAACCTTGACCGAACGCAGCGGTGGTAACGGCGCAGTGGCGGTTT
TCATGGCTTGTTATGACTGTTTTTTTTTGGGGTACAGTCTATGCCTCGGGCATCCAAGCAGCAAGCGCGT
TACGCCGTGGGTCGATGTTTGATGTTATGGAGCAGCAACGATGTTACGCAGCAGGGCAGTCGCCCTAAAA
CAAAGTTAAACATCATGAGGGAAGCGGTGATCGCCGAAGTATCGACTCAACTATCAGAGGTAGTTGGCGT
CATCGAGCGCCATCTCGAACCGACGTTGCTGGCCGTACATTTGTACGGCTCCGCAGTGGATGGCGGCCTG
AAGCCACACAGCGATATTGATTTGCTGGTTACGGTGACCGTAAGGCTTGATGAAACAACGCGGCGAGCTT
TGATCAACGACCTTTTGGAAACTTCGGCTTCCCCTGGAGAGAGCGAGATTCTCCGCGCTGTAGAAGTCAC
CATTGTTGTGCACGACGACATCATTCCGTGGCGTTATCCAGCTAAGCGCGAACTGCAATTTGGAGAATGG
CAGCGCAATGACATTCTTGCAGGTATCTTCGAGCCAGCCACGATCGACATTGATCTGGCTATCTTGCTGA
CAAAAGCAAGAGAACATAGCGTTGCCTTGGTAGGTCCAGCGGCGGAGGAACTCTTTGATCCGGTTCCTGA
ACAGGATCTATTTGAGGCGCTAAATGAAACCTTAACGCTATGGAACTCGCCGCCCGACTGGGCTGGCGAT
GAGCGAAATGTAGTGCTTACGTTGTCCCGCATTTGGTACAGCGCAGTAACCGGCAAAATCGCGCCGAAGG
ATGTCGCTGCCGACTGGGCAATGGAGCGCCTGCCGGCCCAGTATCAGCCCGTCATACTTGAAGCTAGACA
GGCTTATCTTGGACAAGAAGAAGATCGCTTGGCCTCGCGCGCAGATCAGTTGGAAGAATTTGTCCATTAC
GTAAAAGGCGAGATCACCAAGGTAGTCGGCAAATAACTGTCAGACCAAGTTTACTCATATATACTTTAGA
TTGATTTAAAACTTCATTTTTAATTTAAAAGGATCTAGGTGAAGATCCTTTTTGATAATCTCATGACCAA
AATCCCTTAACGTGAGTTTTCGTTCCACTGAGCGTCAGACCCCGTAGAAAAGATCAAAGGATCTTCTTGA
GATCCTTTTTTTCTGCGCGTAATCTGCTGCTTGCAAACAAAAAAACCACCGCTACCAGCGGTGGTTTGTT
TGCCGGATCAAGAGCTACCAACTCTTTTTCCGAAGGTAACTGGCTTCAGCAGAGCGCAGATACCAAATAC
TGTTCTTCTAGTGTAGCCGTAGTTAGGCCACCACTTCAAGAACTCTGTAGCACCGCCTACATACCTCGCT
CTGCTAATCCTGTTACCAGTGGCTGCTGCCAGTGGCGATAAGTCGTGTCTTACCGGGTTGGACTCAAGAC
GATAGTTACCGGATAAGGCGCAGCGGTCGGGCTGAACGGGGGGTTCGTGCACACAGCCCAGCTTGGAGCG
AACGACCTACACCGAACTGAGATACCTACAGCGTGAGCTATGAGAAAGCGCCACGCTTCCCGAAGGGAGA
AAGGCGGACAGGTATCCGGTAAGCGGCAGGGTCGGAACAGGAGAGCGCACGAGGGAGCTTCCAGGGGGAA
ACGCCTGGTATCTTTATAGTCCTGTCGGGTTTCGCCACCTCTGACTTGAGCGTCGATTTTTGTGATGCTC
GTCAGGGGGGCGGAGCCTATGGAAAAACGCCAGCAACGCGGCCTTTTTACGGTTCCTGGCCTTTTGCTGG
CCTTTTGCTCACATGTTCTTTCCTGCGTTATCCCCTGATTCTGTGGATAACCGTATTACCGCCTTTGAGT
GAGCTGATACCGCTCGCCGCAGCCGAACGACCGAGCGCAGCGA
Features (pLannotate 1.2.2; 8 found; start..end, strand, type, name):
      1..23      +  rep_origin     RSF ori (fragment): Plasmids containing the RSF 1030 origin of replication can be propagated in E. coli cells that contain additional plasmids with compatible origins.
     25..74      +  CDS            lacI (fragment): lac repressor; lacI; The lac repressor binds to the lac operator to inhibit transcription in E. coli. This inhibition can be relieved by adding lactose or isopropyl-β-D-thiogalactopyranoside (IPTG).
    622..1494    +  CDS            PLT2 (fragment): PLET2_ARATH - Also known as AIL4 From Arabidopsis thaliana (Mouse-ear cress).
   2349..2453    +  promoter       AmpR promoter: bla
   2444..2524    -  CDS            int (fragment): INT2_ECOLX - Protein inferred from homology: Swiss-Prot protein existence level 3. Putative integrase believed to be involved in the insertion of antibiotic resistance genes into plasmids and transposons. From Escherichia coli.
   2612..2668    +  CDS            GmR (fragment): gentamycin acetyltransferase; aacC1; confers resistance to gentamycin
   2675..3463    +  CDS            aadA: S3AD_ECOLX - Experimental evidence at protein level: Swiss-Prot protein existence level 1. Mediates bacterial resistance to the antibiotics streptomycin and spectinomycin. From Escherichia coli.
   3637..4225    +  rep_origin     ori: high-copy-number ColE1/pMB1/pBR322/pUC origin of replication
