[The description below was written by a language model from this plasmid's Addgene catalogue record and pLannotate feature annotations shown in this document.]
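Description:
pMC-6-ZmBbm-9 is a Level 0 Phytobrick part plasmid for MoClo (Golden Gate) assembly, from a modular vector toolkit and parts library for plant genome engineering. It was made in the self-made acceptor pMC-6-ccdB-9. The name suggests that the part replaced a ccdB counter-selection cassette and sits between the positions numbered 6 and 9 in the toolkit's assembly scheme, although the record does not define these positions or identify the cloning sites. The sequenced plasmid is 4,383 nt. It replicates in E. coli from a high-copy ColE1/pUC-type origin and is selected with spectinomycin through the aadA aminoglycoside adenylyltransferase gene, which lies downstream of an annotated AmpR (bla) promoter. The short annotated fragments of an integrase, a gentamicin acetyltransferase, lacI and an RSF origin appear to be remnants carried along with the resistance cassette and backbone junctions, not functional elements.

The payload is ZmBbm, a 2,130 bp insert from Zea mays. The name presumably refers to the maize Baby boom gene, an AP2/ERF-family developmental regulator commonly used to promote somatic embryogenesis and regeneration during plant transformation. The automated annotation fits this reading, since it detects similarity over part of the insert to Arabidopsis PLT2/AIL4, a related AINTEGUMENTA-like transcription factor. That match covers only a portion of the insert and reflects homology, not the true identity of the gene. No plant promoter or terminator is annotated, as expected for a basic part. Although catalogued as a plant expression vector, the plasmid is intended as a building block, to be combined with promoter and terminator parts into higher-level transcription units for plant delivery.
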