Addgene plasmid #197748: pMC-6-ZmBbm-9
Purpose: Phytobrick (MoClo) Level 0 Part
Depositing lab: Daniel Voytas. Depositing organization: University of Minnesota. Publication: An extensible vector toolkit and parts library for advanced engineering of plant genomes. Chamness JC, Kumar J, Cruz AJ, Rhuby E, Holum MJ, Cody JP, Tibebu R, Gamo ME, Starker CG, Zhang F, Voytas DF. Plant Genome. 2023 Mar 9:e20312. doi: 10.1002/tpg2.20312. PubMed 36896468.
Backbone
  Vector backbone: pMC-6-ccdB-9
  Backbone manufacturer: Self-made
  Vector type: Plant Expression
Growth in bacteria
  Bacterial resistance: Spectinomycin, 50 μg/mL
  Growth temperature: 37°C
  Growth strain: DH5alpha
  Copy number: High Copy
Gene/Insert
  Gene/Insert name: ZmBbm
  Species: Zea mays
  Insert size (bp): 2130
  Cloning method: Restriction Enzyme; 5′ cloning site Unknown (unknown if destroyed)
Terms and licenses: Academic/Nonprofit Terms; Industry Terms: Not Available to Industry
Depositor comments: Please visit https://doi.org/10.1101/2022.10.15.511792 for bioRxiv preprint.
How to cite: pMC-6-ZmBbm-9 was a gift from Daniel Voytas (Addgene plasmid # 197748 ; http://n2t.net/addgene:197748 ; RRID:Addgene_197748)
